Addgene plasmid #183173: pYL1300UaUf
Purpose: (Empty Backbone) Plant binary vector with ccdB flanked by Ua and Uf unique nucleotide sequences.
Depositing lab: Yao-Guang Liu & Qinlong Zhu. Depositing organization: South China Agricultural University (SCAU). Publication: All-in-one: A Robust Fluorescent Fusion Protein Vector Toolbox for Protein Localization and BiFC Analyses in Plants. Han J, Ma K, Li H, Su J, Zhou L, Tang J, Zhang S, Hou Y, Chen L, Liu YG, Zhu Q. Plant Biotechnol J. 2022 Feb 18. doi: 10.1111/pbi.13790. PubMed 35179286.
Backbone
  Vector backbone: pYL1300
  Vector type: Plant Expression
Growth in bacteria
  Bacterial resistance: Kanamycin, 50 μg/mL
  Growth temperature: 37°C
  Growth strain: ccdB Survival
  Copy number: Unknown
Gene/Insert
  Gene/Insert name: None
Terms and licenses: Academic/Nonprofit Terms; Industry Terms: Not Available to Industry
How to cite: pYL1300UaUf was a gift from Yao-Guang Liu & Qinlong Zhu (Addgene plasmid # 183173 ; http://n2t.net/addgene:183173 ; RRID:Addgene_183173)
