[The description below was written by a language model from this plasmid's Addgene catalogue record and pLannotate feature annotations shown in this document.]
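Description:
pYL1300UaUf is an empty plant binary vector of about 9.7 kb built on the pYL1300 backbone and intended as a recipient for cloning plant expression cassettes, which would then be delivered by Agrobacterium-mediated T-DNA transfer. The backbone carries two replication systems. A ColE1/pBR322-type origin with the bom mobility region supports replication in E. coli. The pVS1 oriV, together with the RepA replication protein and the StaA stability protein, supports stable maintenance in Agrobacterium. Bacterial selection is by kanamycin through an aminoglycoside phosphotransferase gene located outside the T-DNA.

Between the nopaline-type left and right border repeats lie two functional units. Next to the left border is a plant selectable marker: a hygromycin phosphotransferase gene driven by an enhanced CaMV 35S promoter with a duplicated enhancer and terminated by the CaMV polyadenylation signal, which allows hygromycin selection of transformed plant cells. Toward the right border is the cloning region, where a ccdB gene sits downstream of lac promoter/operator elements and an SP6 promoter. According to the record, it is flanked by the Ua and Uf unique nucleotide sequences, although these are not annotated in the feature table. CcdB poisons DNA gyrase, so the empty vector has to be maintained in a ccdB-tolerant strain. Replacing ccdB with an insert provides negative selection against uncut or unrecombined vector in standard E. coli. The unique flanking sequences presumably serve as defined ends for assembling inserts, but the record does not specify the cloning method. Short lacI, lacZα, f1 ori and bla fragments are remnants of earlier cloning steps. No insert or plant promoter for a gene of interest is present. The associated publication places the vector within a toolbox of fluorescent fusion protein vectors for protein localization and BiFC analyses in plants.
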