Features (pLannotate 1.2.2; 26 found; start..end, strand, type, name):
     72..130     +  CDS            lacI (fragment): lac repressor; lacI; The lac repressor binds to the lac operator to inhibit transcription in E. coli. This inhibition can be relieved by adding lactose or isopropyl-β-D-thiogalactopyranoside (IPTG).
    143..164     +  protein_bind   CAP binding site: CAP binding activates transcription in the presence of cAMP. E. coli catabolite activator protein
    179..209     +  promoter       lac promoter: promoter for the E. coli lac operon
    217..233     +  protein_bind   lac operator: The lac repressor binds to the lac operator to inhibit transcription in E. coli. This inhibition can be relieved by adding lactose or isopropyl-β-D-thiogalactopyranoside (IPTG). lac repressor encoded by lacI
    275..293     +  promoter       SP6 promoter: promoter for bacteriophage SP6 RNA polymerase
    367..669     +  CDS            ccdB: CcdB, a bacterial toxin that poisons DNA gyrase; ccdB; Plasmids containing the ccdB gene cannot be propagated in standard E. coli strains.
    694..729     +  rep_origin     f1 ori (fragment): f1 bacteriophage origin of replication; arrow indicates direction of (+) strand synthesis
    726..753     +  CDS            bla(M) (fragment): β-lactamase lacking the signal sequence; bla(M); allows cytosolic expression of β-lactamase
    809..963     +  CDS            lacZα (fragment): LacZα fragment of β-galactosidase; lacZ fragment
   1029..1053    +  misc_feature   RB T-DNA repeat: right border repeat from nopaline C58 T-DNA
   1393..1794    +  CDS            Y4CG_SINFN (fragment): Protein inferred from homology: Swiss-Prot protein existence level 3. From Sinorhizobium fredii (strain NBRC 101917 / NGR234).
   2354..2983    +  CDS            pVS1 StaA: stability protein from the Pseudomonas plasmid pVS1 (Heeb et al., 2000)
   3412..4485    +  CDS            pVS1 RepA: replication protein from the Pseudomonas plasmid pVS1 (Heeb et al., 2000)
   4551..4745    +  rep_origin     pVS1 oriV: origin of replication for the Pseudomonas plasmid pVS1 (Heeb et al., 2000)
   4948..4987    +  CDS            rop (fragment): Rop protein, which maintains plasmids at low copy number; rop
   5089..5229    +  misc_feature   bom: basis of mobility region from pBR322
   5415..6003    -  rep_origin     ori: high-copy-number ColE1/pMB1/pBR322/pUC origin of replication
   6090..6884    -  CDS            KanR: aminoglycoside phosphotransferase; aphA-3; confers resistance to kanamycin
   7309..7333    +  misc_feature   LB T-DNA repeat: left border repeat from nopaline C58 T-DNA
   7411..7585    -  polyA_signal   CaMV poly(A) signal: cauliflower mosaic virus polyadenylation signal
   7626..8651    -  CDS            HygR: hygromycin B phosphotransferase confers resistance to hygromycin
   8713..9389    -  promoter       CaMV 35S promoter (enhanced): cauliflower mosaic virus 35S promoter with a duplicated enhancer region
   9479..9567    +  CDS            lacI (fragment): lac repressor; lacI; The lac repressor binds to the lac operator to inhibit transcription in E. coli. This inhibition can be relieved by adding lactose or isopropyl-β-D-thiogalactopyranoside (IPTG).
   9580..9601    +  protein_bind   CAP binding site: CAP binding activates transcription in the presence of cAMP. E. coli catabolite activator protein
   9616..9646    +  promoter       lac promoter: promoter for the E. coli lac operon
   9654..9670    +  protein_bind   lac operator: The lac repressor binds to the lac operator to inhibit transcription in E. coli. This inhibition can be relieved by adding lactose or isopropyl-β-D-thiogalactopyranoside (IPTG). lac repressor encoded by lacI
>Addgene plasmid #183173 | pYL1300UaUf | addgene full sequence | sequence record 360350 | Addgene NGS Result
ATTACTCGCATCCATTCTCAGGCTGTCTCGTCTCGTCTCGGCGCGCCGTAGTGCTCGAGAGACCTCTGAA
GTGGCCGATTCATTAATGCAGCTGGCACGACAGGTTTCCCGACTGGAAAGCGGGCAGTGAGCGCAACGCA
ATTAATGTGAGTTAGCTCACTCATTAGGCACCCCAGGCTTTACACTTTATGCTTCCGGCTCGTATGTTGT
GTGGAATTGTGAGCGGATAACAATTTCACACAAGAAACAGCTATGACCATGATTACGCCAAGCTATTTAG
GTGACACTATAGAATACTCAAGCTATGCATCAAGCTCAATGGGTCTAGTCTGTAGATACCCATCACACTG
GCGACCGCTCGAACATCAGTTTAAGGTTTACACCTATAAAAGAGAGAGCCGTTATCGTCTGTTTGTGGAT
GTACAGAGTGATATTATTGACACGCCGGGGCGACGGATGGTGATCCCCCTGGCCAGTGCACGTCTGCTGT
CAGATAAAGTCTCCCGTGAACTTTACCCGGTGGTGCATATCGGGGATGAAAGCTGGCGCATGATGACCAC
CGATATGGCCAGTGTGCCTGTCTCCGTTATCGGGGAAGAAGTGGCTGATCTCAGCCACCGCGAAAATGAC
ATCAAAAACGCCATTAACCTGATGTTCTGGGGAATATAAATGTCAGGCCTGAATGGCGAATGGACGCGCC
CTGTAGCGGCGCATTAAGCGCGGCGGGTGAGCGTGGGTCTCGCGGTATCATTGGCGCGCCGTTCCTTATC
ATCTGGCGAATCGGACCCACAAGAGCACTGAAGCTTGGCACTGGCCGTCGTTTTACAACGTCGTGACTGG
GAAAACCCTGGCGTTACCCAACTTAATCGCCTTGCAGCACATCCCCCTTTCGCCAGCTGGCGTAATAGCG
AAGAGGCCCGCACCGATCGCCCTTCCCAACAGTTGCGCAGCCTGAATGGCGAATGCTAGAGCAGCTTGAG
CTTGGATCAGATTGTCGTTTCCCGCCTTCAGTTTAAACTATCAGTGTTTGACAGGATATATTGGCGGGTA
AACCTAAGAGAAAAGAGCGTTTATTAGAATAATCGGATATTTAAAAGGGCGTGAAAAGGTTTATCCGTTC
GTCCATTTGTATGTGCATGCCAACCACAGGGTTCCCCTCGGGATCAAAGTACTTTGATCCAACCCCTCCG
CTGCTATAGTGCAGTCGGCTTCTGACGTTCAGTGCAGCCGTCTTCTGAAAACGACATGTCGCACAAGTCC
TAAGTTACGCGACAGGCTGCCGCCCTGCCCTTTTCCTGGCGTTTTCTTGTCGCGTGTTTTAGTCGCATAA
AGTAGAATACTTGCGACTAGAACCGGAGACATTACGCCATGAACAAGAGCGCCGCCGCTGGCCTGCTGGG
CTATGCCCGCGTCAGCACCGACGACCAGGACTTGACCAACCAACGGGCCGAACTGCACGCGGCCGGCTGC
ACCAAGCTGTTTTCCGAGAAGATCACCGGCACCAGGCGCGACCGCCCGGAGCTGGCCAGGATGCTTGACC
ACCTACGCCCTGGCGACGTTGTGACAGTGACCAGGCTAGACCGCCTGGCCCGCAGCACCCGCGACCTACT
GGACATTGCCGAGCGCATCCAGGAGGCCGGCGCGGGCCTGCGTAGCCTGGCAGAGCCGTGGGCCGACACC
ACCACGCCGGCCGGCCGCATGGTGTTGACCGTGTTCGCCGGCATTGCCGAGTTCGAGCGTTCCCTAATCA
TCGACCGCACCCGGAGCGGGCGCGAGGCCGCCAAGGCCCGAGGCGTGAAGTTTGGCCCCCGCCCTACCCT
CACCCCGGCACAGATCGCGCACGCCCGCGAGCTGATCGACCAGGAAGGCCGCACCGTGAAAGAGGCGGCT
GCACTGCTTGGCGTGCATCGCTCGACCCTGTACCGCGCACTTGAGCGCAGCGAGGAAGTGACGCCCACCG
AGGCCAGGCGGCGCGGTGCCTTCCGTGAGGACGCATTGACCGAGGCCGACGCCCTGGCGGCCGCCGAGAA
TGAACGCCAAGAGGAACAAGCATGAAACCGCACCAGGACGGCCAGGACGAACCGTTTTTCATTACCGAAG
AGATCGAGGCGGAGATGATCGCGGCCGGGTACGTGTTCGAGCCGCCCGCGCACGTCTCAACCGTGCGGCT
GCATGAAATCCTGGCCGGTTTGTCTGATGCCAAGCTGGCGGCCTGGCCGGCCAGCTTGGCCGCTGAAGAA
ACCGAGCGCCGCCGTCTAAAAAGGTGATGTGTATTTGAGTAAAACAGCTTGCGTCATGCGGTCGCTGCGT
ATATGATGCGATGAGTAAATAAACAAATACGCAAGGGGAACGCATGAAGGTTATCGCTGTACTTAACCAG
AAAGGCGGGTCAGGCAAGACGACCATCGCAACCCATCTAGCCCGCGCCCTGCAACTCGCCGGGGCCGATG
TTCTGTTAGTCGATTCCGATCCCCAGGGCAGTGCCCGCGATTGGGCGGCCGTGCGGGAAGATCAACCGCT
AACCGTTGTCGGCATCGACCGCCCGACGATTGACCGCGACGTGAAGGCCATCGGCCGGCGCGACTTCGTA
GTGATCGACGGAGCGCCCCAGGCGGCGGACTTGGCTGTGTCCGCGATCAAGGCAGCCGACTTCGTGCTGA
TTCCGGTGCAGCCAAGCCCTTACGACATATGGGCCACCGCCGACCTGGTGGAGCTGGTTAAGCAGCGCAT
TGAGGTCACGGATGGAAGGCTACAAGCGGCCTTTGTCGTGTCGCGGGCGATCAAAGGCACGCGCATCGGC
GGTGAGGTTGCCGAGGCGCTGGCCGGGTACGAGCTGCCCATTCTTGAGTCCCGTATCACGCAGCGCGTGA
GCTACCCAGGCACTGCCGCCGCCGGCACAACCGTTCTTGAATCAGAACCCGAGGGCGACGCTGCCCGCGA
GGTCCAGGCGCTGGCCGCTGAAATTAAATCAAAACTCATTTGAGTTAATGAGGTAAAGAGAAAATGAGCA
AAAGCACAAACACGCTAAGTGCCGGCCGTCCGAGCGCACGCAGCAGCAAGGCTGCAACGTTGGCCAGCCT
GGCAGACACGCCAGCCATGAAGCGGGTCAACTTTCAGTTGCCGGCGGAGGATCACACCAAGCTGAAGATG
TACGCGGTACGCCAAGGCAAGACCATTACCGAGCTGCTATCTGAATACATCGCGCAGCTACCAGAGTAAA
TGAGCAAATGAATAAATGAGTAGATGAATTTTAGCGGCTAAAGGAGGCGGCATGGAAAATCAAGAACAAC
CAGGCACCGACGCCGTGGAATGCCCCATGTGTGGAGGAACGGGCGGTTGGCCAGGCGTAAGCGGCTGGGT
TGCCTGCCGGCCCTGCAATGGCACTGGAACCCCCAAGCCCGAGGAATCGGCGTGAGCGGTCGCAAACCAT
CCGGCCCGGTACAAATCGGCGCGGCGCTGGGTGATGACCTGGTGGAGAAGTTGAAGGCCGCGCAGGCCGC
CCAGCGGCAACGCATCGAGGCAGAAGCACGCCCCGGTGAATCGTGGCAAGCGGCCGCTGATCGAATCCGC
AAAGAATCCCGGCAACCGCCGGCAGCCGGTGCGCCGTCGATTAGGAAGCCGCCCAAGGGCGACGAGCAAC
CAGATTTTTTCGTTCCGATGCTCTATGACGTGGGCACCCGCGATAGTCGCAGCATCATGGACGTGGCCGT
TTTCCGTCTGTCGAAGCGTGACCGACGAGCTGGCGAGGTGATCCGCTACGAGCTTCCAGACGGGCACGTA
GAGGTTTCCGCAGGGCCGGCCGGCATGGCCAGTGTGTGGGATTACGACCTGGTACTGATGGCGGTTTCCC
ATCTAACCGAATCCATGAACCGATACCGGGAAGGGAAGGGAGACAAGCCCGGCCGCGTGTTCCGTCCACA
CGTTGCGGACGTACTCAAGTTCTGCCGGCGAGCCGATGGCGGAAAGCAGAAAGACGACCTGGTAGAAACC
TGCATTCGGTTAAACACCACGCACGTTGCCATGCAGCGTACGAAGAAGGCCAAGAACGGCCGCCTGGTGA
CGGTATCCGAGGGTGAAGCCTTGATTAGCCGCTACAAGATCGTAAAGAGCGAAACCGGGCGGCCGGAGTA
CATCGAGATCGAGCTAGCTGATTGGATGTACCGCGAGATCACAGAAGGCAAGAACCCGGACGTGCTGACG
GTTCACCCCGATTACTTTTTGATCGATCCCGGCATCGGCCGTTTTCTCTACCGCCTGGCACGCCGCGCCG
CAGGCAAGGCAGAAGCCAGATGGTTGTTCAAGACGATCTACGAACGCAGTGGCAGCGCCGGAGAGTTCAA
GAAGTTCTGTTTCACCGTGCGCAAGCTGATCGGGTCAAATGACCTGCCGGAGTACGATTTGAAGGAGGAG
GCGGGGCAGGCTGGCCCGATCCTAGTCATGCGCTACCGCAACCTGATCGAGGGCGAAGCATCCGCCGGTT
CCTAATGTACGGAGCAGATGCTAGGGCAAATTGCCCTAGCAGGGGAAAAAGGTCGAAAAGGTCTCTTTCC
TGTGGATAGCACGTACATTGGGAACCCAAAGCCGTACATTGGGAACCGGAACCCGTACATTGGGAACCCA
AAGCCGTACATTGGGAACCGGTCACACATGTAAGTGACTGATATAAAAGAGAAAAAAGGCGATTTTTCCG
CCTAAAACTCTTTAAAACTTATTAAAACTCTTAAAACCCGCCTGGCCTGTGCATAACTGTCTGGCCAGCG
CACAGCCGAAGAGCTGCAAAAAGCGCCTACCCTTCGGTCGCTGCGCTCCCTACGCCCCGCCGCTTCGCGT
CGGCCTATCGCGGCCGCTGGCCGCTCAAAAATGGCTGGCCTACGGCCAGGCAATCTACCAGGGCGCGGAC
AAGCCGCGCCGTCGCCACTCGACCGCCGGCGCCCACATCAAGGCACCCTGCCTCGCGCGTTTCGGTGATG
ACGGTGAAAACCTCTGACACATGCAGCTCCCGGAGACGGTCACAGCTTGTCTGTAAGCGGATGCCGGGAG
CAGACAAGCCCGTCAGGGCGCGTCAGCGGGTGTTGGCGGGTGTCGGGGCGCAGCCATGACCCAGTCACGT
AGCGATAGCGGAGTGTATACTGGCTTAACTATGCGGCATCAGAGCAGATTGTACTGAGAGTGCACCATAT
GCGGTGTGAAATACCGCACAGATGCGTAAGGAGAAAATACCGCATCAGGCGCTCTTCCGCTTCCTCGCTC
ACTGACTCGCTGCGCTCGGTCGTTCGGCTGCGGCGAGCGGTATCAGCTCACTCAAAGGCGGTAATACGGT
TATCCACAGAATCAGGGGATAACGCAGGAAAGAACATGTGAGCAAAAGGCCAGCAAAAGGCCAGGAACCG
TAAAAAGGCCGCGTTGCTGGCGTTTTTCCATAGGCTCCGCCCCCCTGACGAGCATCACAAAAATCGACGC
TCAAGTCAGAGGTGGCGAAACCCGACAGGACTATAAAGATACCAGGCGTTTCCCCCTGGAAGCTCCCTCG
TGCGCTCTCCTGTTCCGACCCTGCCGCTTACCGGATACCTGTCCGCCTTTCTCCCTTCGGGAAGCGTGGC
GCTTTCTCATAGCTCACGCTGTAGGTATCTCAGTTCGGTGTAGGTCGTTCGCTCCAAGCTGGGCTGTGTG
CACGAACCCCCCGTTCAGCCCGACCGCTGCGCCTTATCCGGTAACTATCGTCTTGAGTCCAACCCGGTAA
GACACGACTTATCGCCACTGGCAGCAGCCACTGGTAACAGGATTAGCAGAGCGAGGTATGTAGGCGGTGC
TACAGAGTTCTTGAAGTGGTGGCCTAACTACGGCTACACTAGAAGGACAGTATTTGGTATCTGCGCTCTG
CTGAAGCCAGTTACCTTCGGAAAAAGAGTTGGTAGCTCTTGATCCGGCAAACAAACCACCGCTGGTAGCG
GTGGTTTTTTTGTTTGCAAGCAGCAGATTACGCGCAGAAAAAAAGGATCTCAAGAAGATCCTTTGATCTT
TTCTACGGGGTCTGACGCTCAGTGGAACGAAAACTCACGTTAAGGGATTTTGGTCATGCATTCTAGGTAC
TAAAACAATTCATCCAGTAAAATACAATATTTTATTTTCTCCCAATCAGGCTTGATCCCCAGTAAGTCAA
AAAATAGCTCGACATACTGTTCTTCCCCGATATCCTCCCTGATCGACCGGACGCAGAAGGCAATGTCATA
CCACTTGTCCGCCCTGCCGCTTCTCCCAAGATCAATAAAGCCACTTACTTTGCCATCTTTCACAAAGATG
TTGCTGTCTCCCAGGTCGCCGTGGGAAAAGACAAGTTCCTCTTCGGGCTTTTCCGTCTTTAAAAAATCAT
ACAGCTCGCGCGGATCTTTAAATGGAGTGTCTTCTTCCCAGTTTTCGCAATCCACATCGGCCAGATCGTT
ATTCAGTAAGTAATCCAATTCGGCTAAGCGGCTGTCTAAGCTATTCGTATAGGGACAATCCGATATGTCG
ATGGAGTGAAAGAGCCTGATGCACTCCGCATACAGCTCGATAATCTTTTCAGGGCTTTGTTCATCTTCAT
ACTCTTCCGAGCAAAGGACGCCATCGGCCTCACTCATGAGCAGATTGCTCCAGCCATCATGCCGTTCAAA
GTGCAGGACCTTTGGAACAGGCAGCTTTCCTTCCAGCCATAGCATCATGTCCTTTTCCCGTTCCACATCA
TAGGTGGTCCCTTTATACCGGCTGTCCGTCATTTTTAAATATAGGTTTTCATTTTCTCCCACCAGCTTAT
ATACCTTAGCAGGAGACATTCCTTCCGTATCTTTTACGCAGCGGTATTTTTCGATCAGTTTTTTCAATTC
CGGTGATATTCTCATTTTAGCCATTTATTATTTCCTTCCTCTTTTCTACAGTATTTAAAGATACCCCAAG
AAGCTAATTATAACAAGACGAACTCCAATTCACTGTTCCTTGCATTCTAAAACCTTAAATACCAGAAAAC
AGCTTTTTCAAAGTTGTTTTCAAAGTTGGCGTATAACATAGTATCGACGGAGCCGATTTTGAAACCGCGG
TGATCACAGGCAGCAACGCTCTGTCATCGTTACAATCAACATGCTACCCTCCGCGAGATCATCCGTGTTT
CAAACCCGGCAGCTTAGTTGCCGTTCTTCCGAATAGCATCGGTAACATGAGCAAAGTCTGCCGCCTTACA
ACGGCTCTCCCGCTGACGCCGTCCCGGACTGATGGGCTGCCTGTATCGAGTGGTGATTTTGTGCCGAGCT
GCCGGTCGGGGAGCTGTTGGCTGGCTGGTGGCAGGATATATTGTGGTGTAAACAAATTGACGCTTAGACA
ACTTAATAACACATTGCGGACGTTTTTAATGTACTGAATTAACGCCGAATTAATTCGGGGGATCTGGATT
TTAGTACTGGATTTTGGTTTTAGGAATTAGAAATTTTATTGATAGAAGTATTTTACAAATACAAATACAT
ACTAAGGGTTTCTTATATGCTCAACACATGAGCGAAACCCTATAGGAACCCTAATTCCCTTATCTGGGAA
CTACTCACACATTATTATGGAGAAACTCGAGCTTGTCGATCGACAGATCCCGGTCGGCATCTACTCTATT
TCTTTGCCCTCGGACGAGTGCTGGGGCGTCGGTTTCCACTATCGGCGAGTACTTCTACACAGCCATCGGT
CCAGACGGCCGCGCTTCTGCGGGCGATTTGTGTACGCCCGACAGTCCCGGCTCCGGATCGGACGATTGCG
TCGCATCGACCCTGCGCCCAAGCTGCATCATCGAAATTGCCGTCAACCAAGCTCTGATAGAGTTGGTCAA
GACCAATGCGGAGCATATACGCCCGGAGTCGTGGCGATCCTGCAAGCTCCGGATGCCTCCGCTCGAAGTA
GCGCGTCTGCTGCTCCATACAAGCCAACCACGGCCTCCAGAAGAAGATGTTGGCGACCTCGTATTGGGAA
TCCCCGAACATCGCCTCGCTCCAGTCAATGACCGCTGTTATGCGGCCATTGTCCGTCAGGACATTGTTGG
AGCCGAAATCCGCGTGCACGAGGTGCCGGACTTCGGGGCAGTCCTCGGCCCAAAGCATCAGCTCATCGAG
AGCCTGCGCGACGGACGCACTGACGGTGTCGTCCATCACAGTTTGCCAGTGATACACATGGGGATCAGCA
ATCGCGCATATGAAATCACGCCATGTAGTGTATTGACCGATTCCTTGCGGTCCGAATGGGCCGAACCCGC
TCGTCTGGCTAAGATCGGCCGCAGCGATCGCATCCATAGCCTCCGCGACCGGTTGTAGAACAGCGGGCAG
TTCGGTTTCAGGCAGGTCTTGCAACGTGACACCCTGTGAACGGCGGGAGATGCAATAGGTCAGGCTCTCG
CTAAACTCCCCAATGTCAAGCACTTCCGGAATCGGGAGCGCGGCCGATGCAAAGTGCCGATAAACATAAC
GATCTTTGTAGAAACCATCGGCGCAGCTATTTACCCGCAGGACATATCCACGCCCTCCTACATCGAAGCT
GAAAGCACGAGATTCTTCGCCCTCCGAGAGCTGCATCAGGTCGGAGACGCTGTCGAACTTTTCGATCAGA
AACTTCTCGACAGACGTCGCGGTGAGTTCAGGCTTTTTCATATCTCATTGCCCATCTGCGAAAGCTCGAG
AGAGATAGATTTGTAGAGAGAGACTGGTGATTTCAGCGTGTCCTCTCCAAATGAAATGAACTTCCTTATA
TAGAGGAAGGGTCTTGCGAAGGATAGTGGGATTGTGCGTCATCCCTTACGTCAGTGGAGATATCACATCA
ATCCACTTGCTTTGAAGACGTGGTTGGAACGTCTTCTTTTTCCACGATGCTCCTCGTGGGTGGGGGTCCA
TCTTTGGGACCACTGTCGGCAGAGGCATCTTGAACGATAGCCTTTCCTTTATCGCAATGATGGCATTTGT
AGGTGCCACCTTCCTTTTCTACTGTCCTTTTGATGAAGTGACAGATAGCTGGGCAATGGAATCCGAGGAG
GTTTCCCGATATTACCCTTTGTTGAAAAGTCTCAATAGCCCTTTGGTCTTCTGAGACTGTATCTTTGATA
TTCTTGGAGTAGACGAGAGTGTCGTGCTCCACCATGTTCACATCAATCCACTTGCTTTGAAGACGTGGTT
GGAACGTCTTCTTTTTCCACGATGCTCCTCGTGGGTGGGGGTCCATCTTTGGGACCACTGTCGGCAGAGG
CATCTTGAACGATAGCCTTTCCTTTATCGCAATGATGGCATTTGTAGGTGCCACCTTCCTTTTCTACTGT
CCTTTTGATGAAGTGACAGATAGCTGGGCAATGGAATCCGAGGAGGTTTCCCGATATTACCCTTTGTTGA
AAAGTCTCAATAGCCCTTTGGTCTTCTGAGACTGTATCTTTGATATTCTTGGAGTAGACGAGAGTGTCGT
GCTCCACCATGTTGGCAAGCTGCTCTAGCCAATACGCAAACCGCCTCTCCCCGCGCGTTGGCCGATTCAT
TAATGCAGCTGGCACGACAGGTTTCCCGACTGGAAAGCGGGCAGTGAGCGCAACGCAATTAATGTGAGTT
AGCTCACTCATTAGGCACCCCAGGCTTTACACTTTATGCTTCCGGCTCGTATGTTGTGTGGAATTGTGAG
CGGATAACAATTTCACACAGGAAACAGCTATGACCATGATTACGAATTCGAGCTCC
